Addgene plasmid #190080: AttB_ACE2[HA]_IRES_iRFP670-H2A-P2A-PuroR
Purpose: express cytoplasmically HA-tagged human ACE2 with selectable markers iRFP670 and puromycin resistance gene
Depositing lab: Kenneth Matreyek. Depositing organization: Case Western Reserve University. Publication: Expanded ACE2 dependencies of diverse SARS-like coronavirus receptor binding domains. Roelle SM, Shukla N, Pham AT, Bruchez AM, Matreyek KA. PLoS Biol. 2022 Jul 27;20(7):e3001738. doi: 10.1371/journal.pbio.3001738. PubMed 35895696.
Backbone
  Vector backbone: Promoterless Bxb1 recombination vector
  Backbone size w/o insert (bp): 5971
  Vector type: Mammalian Expression
  Selectable markers: Puromycin
Growth in bacteria
  Bacterial resistance: Ampicillin, 100 μg/mL
  Growth temperature: 37°C
  Growth strain: DH5alpha
  Copy number: High Copy
Gene/Insert
  Gene/Insert name: ACE2
  Species: H. sapiens (human)
  Insert size (bp): 2472
  Entrez Gene: ACE2 (a.k.a. ACEH)
  Promoter: none
  Tag / fusion protein: HA (C terminal on insert)
  Cloning method: Gibson Cloning
  Sequencing primers: 5′ AACGACGGCCAGTGAATTG; 3′ CGTTACTGGCCGAAGCCGC
Resource information
  A portion of this plasmid was derived from a plasmid made by: https://www.addgene.org/1786/
Terms and licenses: Academic/Nonprofit Terms; Industry Terms: Not Available to Industry
How to cite: AttB_ACE2[HA]_IRES_iRFP670-H2A-P2A-PuroR was a gift from Kenneth Matreyek (Addgene plasmid # 190080 ; http://n2t.net/addgene:190080 ; RRID:Addgene_190080)
