[The description below was written by a language model from this plasmid's Addgene catalogue record and pLannotate feature annotations shown in this document.]
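Description:
AttB_ACE2[HA]_IRES_iRFP670-H2A-P2A-PuroR is a promoterless Bxb1 recombination vector for mammalian expression, about 8.4 kb in total, built on a pBluescript-like backbone. In E. coli it is maintained at high copy through a ColE1/pUC-type origin and selected with ampicillin (AmpR under its own bla promoter). Backbone remnants include an f1 origin, lacZα and lac regulatory fragments, and flanking T7 and T3 phage promoters. The annotation software did not call the Bxb1 attB site implied by the name and backbone description, so its exact position is not given in the feature table.

The payload is a single multicistronic cassette with no mammalian promoter of its own. This design fits integration by Bxb1 recombinase into a genomic "landing pad" carrying the partner attachment site and an upstream promoter, so that only correctly recombined copies are transcribed, although the record does not describe the recipient cell line. The first open reading frame is human ACE2, carrying an HA epitope at its C terminus, which places the tag on the cytoplasmic tail of this membrane protein. An EMCV IRES then drives translation of the near-infrared fluorescent protein iRFP670 fused to histone H2A, which should give a nuclear, chromatin-associated signal. According to the name, this is followed by a P2A self-cleaving peptide (not annotated) and puromycin N-acetyltransferase. An SV40 polyadenylation signal terminates the transcript.

Recombinant cells can therefore be identified by fluorescence and enriched with puromycin. The associated work examined the ACE2 dependence of receptor binding domains from SARS-like coronaviruses.
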