Features (pLannotate 1.2.2; 22 found; start..end, strand, type, name):
    103..121     +  promoter       T7 promoter: promoter for bacteriophage T7 RNA polymerase
    130..157     -  misc_feature   MCS (fragment): pBluescript multiple cloning site
    263..2677    +  CDS            ACE2: ACE2_HUMAN - Experimental evidence at protein level: Swiss-Prot protein existence level 1. [Isoform 2]: (Microbial infection) Non-functional as a receptor for human coronavirus SARS-CoV-2. From Homo sapiens (Human).
   2708..2736    +  CDS            3xHA (fragment): three tandem HA epitope tags
   2784..2816    +  misc_feature   MCS (fragment): multiple cloning site
   2970..3432    +  misc_feature   IRES: internal ribosome entry site (IRES) of the encephalomyocarditis virus (EMCV)
   3446..4378    +  CDS            iRFP670: iRFP670 is a basic (constitutively fluorescent) near ir fluorescent protein published in 2013, derived from Rhodopseudomonas palustris CGA009. It has low acid sensitivity. It requires the cofactor biliverdin for fluorescence.
   4392..4423    +  misc_feature   MCS (fragment): multiple cloning site
   4424..4813    +  CDS            H2A1_BOVIN (sequence partly withheld): Experimental evidence at protein level: Swiss-Prot protein existence level 1. Core component of nucleosome. Nucleosomes wrap and compact DNA into chromatin, limiting DNA accessibility to the cellular machineries which require DNA as a template. Histones thereby play a central role in transcription regulation, DNA repair, DNA replication and chromosomal stability. DNA accessibility is regulated via a complex set of post-translational modifications of histones, also called histone code, and nucleosome remodeling. From Bos taurus (Bovine).
   4901..5485    +  CDS            PuroR (fragment): puromycin N-acetyltransferase; pac from Streptomyces; confers resistance to puromycin
   5498..5582    +  CDS            large T antigen (fragment): large T antigen from SV40 (simian virus 40)
   5605..5726    +  polyA_signal   SV40 poly(A) signal: SV40 polyadenylation signal
   5735..5753    -  promoter       T3 promoter: promoter for bacteriophage T3 RNA polymerase
   5798..5814    -  protein_bind   lac operator: The lac repressor binds to the lac operator to inhibit transcription in E. coli. This inhibition can be relieved by adding lactose or isopropyl-β-D-thiogalactopyranoside (IPTG). lac repressor encoded by lacI
   5822..5852    -  promoter       lac promoter: promoter for the E. coli lac operon
   5867..5888    -  protein_bind   CAP binding site: CAP binding activates transcription in the presence of cAMP. E. coli catabolite activator protein
   5901..5993    -  CDS            lacI (fragment): lac repressor; lacI; The lac repressor binds to the lac operator to inhibit transcription in E. coli. This inhibition can be relieved by adding lactose or isopropyl-β-D-thiogalactopyranoside (IPTG).
   6176..6764    -  rep_origin     ori: high-copy-number ColE1/pMB1/pBR322/pUC origin of replication
   6935..7795    -  CDS            AmpR: β-lactamase; bla; confers resistance to ampicillin, carbenicillin, and related antibiotics
   7796..7900    -  promoter       AmpR promoter: bla
   7953..8381    -  rep_origin     f1 ori (sequence partly withheld): f1 bacteriophage origin of replication; arrow indicates direction of (+) strand synthesis
   8386..100     -  CDS            lacZα (fragment) (across the origin): LacZα fragment of β-galactosidase; lacZ fragment
>Addgene plasmid #190080 | AttB_ACE2[HA]_IRES_iRFP670-H2A-P2A-PuroR | addgene full sequence | sequence record 371270 | Addgene NGS Result
TTACGCCAGCTGGCGAAAGGGGGATGTGCTGCAAGGCGATTAAGTTGGGTAACGCCAGGGTTTTCCCAGT
CACGACGTTGTAAAACGACGGCCAGTGAATTGTAATACGACTCACTATAGGGCGAATTGGGTACCGGGCC
CCCCCTCGAGGTCGACGATGTAGGTCACGGCATTCCGGACTCAGCGCTCGAGCCGGCTTGTCGACGACGG
CGGTCTCCGTCGTCAGGATCATCCGCAGATTATACCGCAACTACACGCCACCATGTCCAGCTCCTCCTGG
CTCCTTCTCAGCCTTGTTGCTGTAACTGCTGCTCAGTCCACCATTGAGGAACAGGCCAAGACATTTTTGG
ACAAGTTTAACCACGAAGCCGAAGACCTGTTCTATCAAAGTTCACTTGCTTCTTGGAATTATAACACCAA
TATTACTGAAGAGAATGTCCAAAACATGAATAATGCTGGGGACAAATGGTCTGCCTTTTTAAAGGAACAG
TCCACACTTGCCCAAATGTATCCACTACAAGAAATTCAGAATCTCACAGTCAAGCTTCAGCTGCAGGCTC
TTCAGCAAAATGGGTCTTCAGTGCTCTCAGAAGACAAGAGCAAACGGTTGAACACAATTCTAAATACAAT
GAGCACCATCTACAGTACTGGAAAAGTTTGTAACCCAGATAATCCACAAGAATGCTTATTACTTGAACCA
GGTTTGAATGAAATAATGGCAAACAGTTTAGACTACAATGAGAGGCTCTGGGCTTGGGAAAGCTGGAGAT
CTGAGGTCGGCAAGCAGCTGAGGCCATTATATGAAGAGTATGTGGTCTTGAAAAATGAGATGGCAAGAGC
AAATCATTATGAGGACTATGGGGATTATTGGAGAGGAGACTATGAAGTAAATGGGGTAGATGGCTATGAC
TACAGCCGCGGCCAGTTGATTGAAGATGTGGAACATACCTTTGAAGAGATTAAACCATTATATGAACATC
TTCATGCCTATGTGAGGGCAAAGTTGATGAATGCCTATCCTTCCTATATCAGTCCAATTGGATGCCTCCC
TGCTCATTTGCTTGGTGATATGTGGGGTAGATTTTGGACAAATCTGTACTCTTTGACAGTTCCCTTTGGA
CAGAAACCAAACATAGATGTTACTGATGCAATGGTGGACCAGGCCTGGGATGCACAGAGAATATTCAAGG
AGGCCGAGAAGTTCTTTGTATCTGTTGGTCTTCCTAATATGACTCAAGGATTCTGGGAAAATTCCATGCT
AACGGACCCAGGAAATGTTCAGAAAGCAGTCTGCCATCCCACAGCTTGGGACCTGGGGAAGGGCGACTTC
AGGATCCTTATGTGCACAAAGGTGACAATGGACGACTTCCTGACAGCTCATCATGAGATGGGGCATATCC
AGTATGATATGGCATATGCTGCACAACCTTTTCTGCTAAGAAATGGAGCTAATGAAGGATTCCATGAAGC
TGTTGGGGAAATCATGTCACTTTCTGCAGCCACACCTAAGCATTTAAAATCCATTGGTCTTCTGTCACCC
GATTTTCAAGAAGACAATGAAACAGAAATAAACTTCCTGCTCAAACAAGCACTCACGATTGTTGGGACTC
TGCCATTTACTTACATGTTAGAGAAGTGGAGGTGGATGGTCTTTAAAGGGGAAATTCCCAAAGACCAGTG
GATGAAAAAGTGGTGGGAGATGAAGCGAGAGATAGTTGGGGTGGTGGAACCTGTGCCCCATGATGAAACA
TACTGTGACCCCGCATCTCTGTTCCATGTTTCTAATGATTACTCATTCATTCGATATTACACAAGGACCC
TTTACCAATTCCAGTTTCAAGAAGCACTTTGTCAAGCAGCTAAACATGAAGGCCCTCTGCACAAATGTGA
CATCTCAAACTCTACAGAAGCTGGACAGAAACTGTTCAATATGCTGAGGCTTGGAAAATCAGAACCCTGG
ACCCTAGCATTGGAAAATGTTGTAGGAGCAAAGAACATGAATGTAAGGCCACTGCTCAACTACTTTGAGC
CCTTATTTACCTGGCTGAAAGACCAGAACAAGAATTCTTTTGTGGGATGGAGTACCGACTGGAGTCCATA
TGCAGACCAAAGCATCAAAGTGAGGATAAGCCTAAAATCAGCTCTTGGAGATAAAGCATATGAATGGAAC
GACAATGAAATGTACCTGTTCCGATCATCTGTTGCATATGCTATGAGGCAGTACTTTTTAAAAGTAAAAA
ATCAGATGATTCTTTTTGGGGAGGAGGATGTGCGAGTGGCTAATTTGAAACCAAGAATCTCCTTTAATTT
CTTTGTCACTGCACCTAAAAATGTGTCTGATATCATTCCTAGAACTGAAGTTGAAAAGGCCATCAGGATG
TCCCGGAGCCGTATCAATGATGCTTTCCGTCTGAATGACAACAGCCTAGAGTTTCTGGGGATACAGCCAA
CACTTGGACCTCCTAACCAGCCCCCTGTTTCCATATGGCTGATTGTTTTTGGAGTTGTGATGGGAGTGAT
AGTGGTTGGCATTGTCATCCTGATCTTCACTGGGATCAGAGATCGGAAGAAGAAAAATAAAGCAAGAAGT
GGAGAAAATCCTTATGCCTCCATCGATATTAGCAAAGGAGAAAATAATCCAGGATTCCAAAACACTGATG
ATGTTCAGACCTCCTTTGGTACCGAGACCTCCCAGGTGGCGCCCGCTTACCCATACGATGTTCCAGATTA
CGCTTAGTAACTTAAGAATTCACCGGTCTGACCTCCTTCTCCCTCTCTTCAGGTCTGCAGTCGACGGTAC
CGCGGGCCCGGGATCCACCGGATCTAGATAACTGATCACTGTGGAATCAGAGAGACTGCCCCTCTCCCTC
TCCCCCCCCTAACGTTACTGGCCGAAGCCGCTTGGAATAAGGCCGGTGTGCGTTTGTCTATATGTTATTT
TCCACCATATTGCCGTCTTTTGGCAATGTGAGGGCCCGGAAACCTGGCCCTGTCTTCTTGACGAGCATTC
CTAGGGGTCTTTCCCCTCTCGCCAAAGGAATGCAAGGTCTGTTGAATGTCGTGAAGGAAGCAGTTCCTCT
GGAAGCTTCTTGAAGACAAACAACGTCTGTAGCGACCCTTTGCAGGCAGCGGAACCCCCCACCTGGCGAC
AGGTGCCTCTGCGGCCAAAAGCCACGTGTATAAGATACACCTGCAAAGGCGGCACAACCCCAGTGCCACG
TTGTGAGTTGGATAGTTGTGGAAAGAGTCAAATGGCTCTCCTCAAGCGTATTCAACAAGGGGCTGAAGGA
TGCCCAGAAGGTACCCCATTGTATGGGATCTGATCTGGGGCCTCGGTGCACATGCTTTACATGTGTTTAG
TCGAGGTTAAAAAAACGTCTAGGCCCCCCGAACCACGGGGACGTGGTTTTCCTTTGAAAAACACGATGAT
AATATGGCCACAACCATGGCGCGTAAGGTCGATCTCACCTCCTGCGATCGCGAGCCGATCCACATCCCCG
GCAGCATTCAGCCGTGCGGCTGCCTGCTAGCCTGCGACGCGCAGGCGGTGCGGATCACGCGCATTACGGA
AAATGCCGGCGCGTTCTTTGGACGCGAAACTCCGCGGGTCGGTGAGCTACTCGCCGATTACTTCGGCGAG
ACCGAAGCCCATGCGCTGCGCAACGCACTGGCGCAGTCCTCCGATCCAAAGCGACCGGCGCTGATCTTCG
GTTGGCGCGACGGCCTGACCGGCCGCACCTTCGACATCTCACTGCATCGCCATGACGGTACATCGATCAT
CGAGTTCGAGCCTGCGGCGGCCGAACAGGCCGACAATCCGCTGCGGCTGACGCGGCAGATCATCGCGCGC
ACCAAAGAACTGAAGTCGCTCGAAGAGATGGCCGCACGGGTGCCGCGCTATCTGCAGGCGATGCTCGGCT
ATCACCGCGTGATGTTGTACCGCTTCGCGGACGACGGCTCCGGGATGGTGATCGGCGAGGCGAAGCGCAG
CGACCTCGAGAGCTTTCTCGGTCAGCACTTTCCGGCGTCGCTGGTCCCGCAGCAGGCGCGGCTACTGTAC
TTGAAGAACGCGATCCGCGTGGTCTCGGATTCGCGCGGCATCAGCAGCCGGATCGTGCCCGAGCACGACG
CCTCCGGCGCCGCGCTCGATCTGTCGTTCGCGCACCTGCGCAGCATCTCGCCCTGCCATCTCGAATTTCT
GCGGAACATGGGCGTCAGCGCCTCGATGTCGCTGTCGATCATCATTGACGGCACGCTATGGGGATTGATC
ATCTGTCATCATTACGAGCCGCGTGCCGTGCCGATGGCGCAGCGCGTCGCGGCCGAAATGTTCGCCGACT
TCTTATCGCTGCACTTCACCGCCGCCCACCACCAACGCTCCACCGGCGGCTACTCAGATCTCGAGCTCAA
GCTTCGAATTCTGATG
[387 nt withheld, positions 4427-4813]
CGGGATCCACCGGATCTAGATAACAGCGGAGCTACTAACTTCAGCCTGCTGAAGCAGGCTGGAGACGTGG
AGGAGAACCCTGGACCTACCGAGTACAAGCCCACGGTGCGCCTCGCCACCCGCGACGACGTCCCCAGGGC
CGTACGCACCCTCGCCGCCGCGTTCGCCGACTACCCCGCCACGCGCCACACCGTCGATCCGGACCGCCAC
ATCGAGCGGGTCACCGAGCTGCAAGAACTCTTCCTCACGCGCGTCGGGCTCGACATCGGCAAGGTGTGGG
TCGCGGACGACGGCGCCGCGGTGGCGGTCTGGACCACGCCGGAGAGCGTCGAAGCGGGGGCGGTGTTCGC
CGAGATCGGCCCGCGCATGGCCGAGTTGAGCGGTTCCCGGCTGGCCGCGCAGCAACAGATGGAAGGCCTC
CTGGCGCCGCACCGGCCCAAGGAGCCCGCGTGGTTCCTGGCCACCGTCGGCGTCTCGCCCGACCACCAGG
GCAAGGGTCTGGGCAGCGCCGTCGTGCTCCCCGGAGTGGAGGCGGCCGAGCGCGCCGGGGTGCCCGCCTT
CCTGGAGACCTCCGCGCCCCGCAACCTCCCCTTCTACGAGCGGCTCGGCTTCACCGTCACCGCCGACGTC
GAGGTGCCCGAAGGACCGCGCACCTGGTGCATGACCCGCAAGTAATAGGGATCCTGATCATAATCAGCCA
TACCACATTTGTAGAGGTTTTACTTGCTTTAAAAAACCTCCCACACCTCCCCCTGAACCTGAAACATAAA
ATGAATGCAATTGTTGTTGTTAACTTGTTTATTGCAGCTTATAATGGTTACAAATAAAGCAATAGCATCA
CAAATTTCACAAATAAAGCATTTTTTTCACTGCATTCTAGTTGTGGTTTGTCCAAACTCATCAATGTATC
TTAGGAGATCCCCTTTAGTGAGGGTTAATTTCGAGCTTGGCGTAATCATGGTCATAGCTGTTTCCTGTGT
GAAATTGTTATCCGCTCACAATTCCACACAACATACGAGCCGGAAGCATAAAGTGTAAAGCCTGGGGTGC
CTAATGAGTGAGCTAACTCACATTAATTGCGTTGCGCTCACTGCCCGCTTTCCAGTCGGGAAACCTGTCG
TGCCAGCTGCATTAATGAATCGGCCAACGCGCGGGGAGAGGCGGTTTGCGTATTGGGCGCTCTTCCGCTT
CCTCGCTCACTGACTCGCTGCACTCGGTCGTTCGGCTGCGGCGAGCGGTATCAGCTCACTCAAAGGCGGT
AATACGGTTATCCACAGAATCAGGGGATAACGCAGGAAAGAACATGTGAGCAAAAGGCCAGCAAAAGGCC
AGGAACCGTAAAAAGGCCGCGTTGCTGGCGTTTTTCCATAGGCTCCGCCCCCCTGACGAGCATCACAAAA
ATCGACGCTCAAGTCAGAGGTGGCGAAACCCGACAGGACTATAAAGATACCAGGCGTTTCCCCCTGGAAG
CTCCCTCGTGCGCTCTCCTGTTCCGACCCTGCCGCTTACCGGATACCTGTCCGCCTTTCTCCCTTCGGGA
AGCGTGGCGCTTTCTCATAGCTCACGCTGTAGGTATCTCAGTTCGGTGTAGGTCGTTCGCTCCAAGCTGG
GCTGTGTGCACGAACCCCCCGTTCAGCCCGACCGCTGCGCCTTATCCGGTAACTATCGTCTTGAGTCCAA
CCCGGTAAGACACGACTTATCGCCACTGGCAGCAGCCACTGGTAACAGGATTAGCAGAGCGAGGTATGTA
GGCGGTGCTACAGAGTTCTTGAAGTGGTGGCCTAACTACGGCTACACTAGAAGAACAGTATTTGGTATCT
GCGCTCTGCTGAAGCCAGTTACCTTCGGAAAAAGAGTTGGTAGCTCTTGATCCGGCAAACAAACCACCGC
TGGTAGCGGTGGTTTTTTTGTTTGCAAGCAGCAGATTACGCGCAGAAAAAAAGGATCTCAAGAAGATCCT
TTGATCTTTTCTACGGGGTCTGACGCTCAGTGGAACGAAAACTCACGTTAAGGGATTTTGGTCATGAGAT
TATCAAAAAGGATCTTCACCTAGATCCTTTTAAATTAAAAATGAAGTTTTAAATCAATCTAAAGTATATA
TGAGTAAACTTGGTCTGACAGTTACCAATGCTTAATCAGTGAGGCACCTATCTCAGCGATCTGTCTATTT
CGTTCATCCATAGTTGCCTGACTCCCCGTCGTGTAGATAACTACGATACGGGAGGGCTTACCATCTGGCC
CCAGTGCTGCAATGATACCGCGAGACCCACGCTCACCGGCTCCAGATTTATCAGCAATAAACCAGCCAGC
CGGAAGGGCCGAGCGCAGAAGTGGTCCTGCAACTTTATCCGCCTCCATCCAGTCTATTAATTGTTGCCGG
GAAGCTAGAGTAAGTAGTTCGCCAGTTAATAGTTTGCGCAACGTTGTTGCCATTGCTACAGGCATCGTGG
TGTCACGCTCGTCGTTTGGTATGGCTTCATTCAGCTCCGGTTCCCAACGATCAAGGCGAGTTACATGATC
CCCCATGTTGTGCAAAAAAGCGGTTAGCTCCTTCGGTCCTCCGATCGTTGTCAGAAGTAAGTTGGCCGCA
GTGTTATCACTCATGGTTATGGCAGCACTGCATAATTCTCTTACTGTCATGCCATCCGTAAGATGCTTTT
CTGTGACTGGTGAGTACTCAACCAAGTCATTCTGAGAATAGTGTATGCGGCGACCGAGTTGCTCTTGCCC
GGCGTCAATACGGGATAATACCGCGCCACATAGCAGAACTTTAAAAGTGCTCATCATTGGAAAACGTTCT
TCGGGGCGAAAACTCTCAAGGATCTTACCGCTGTTGAGATCCAGTTCGATGTAACCCACTCGTGCACCCA
ACTGATCTTCAGCATCTTTTACTTTCACCAGCGTTTCTGGGTGAGCAAAAACAGGAAGGCAAAATGCCGC
AAAAAAGGGAATAAGGGCGACACGGAAATGTTGAATACTCATACTCTTCCTTTTTCAATATTATTGAAGC
ATTTATCAGGGTTATTGTCTCATGAGCGGATACATATTTGAATGTATTTAGAAAAATAAACAAATAGGGG
TTCCGCGCACATTTCCCCGAAAAGTGCCACCTAAATTGTAAGCGTTAATATTTTGTTAAAATTCGCGTTA
AATTTTTGTTAAATCAGCTCATTTTTTAACCAATAGGCCGAAATCGGCAAAATCCCTTATAAATCAAAAG
AATAGACCGAGATAGGGT
[37 nt withheld, positions 8052-8088]
AAAGAACGTGGACTCCAACGTCAAAGG
[49 nt withheld, positions 8116-8164]
T
[91 nt withheld, positions 8166-8256]
G
[124 nt withheld, positions 8258-8381]
CCCATTCGCCATTCAGGCTGCGCAACTGTTGGGAAGGGCGATCGGTGCGGGCCTCTTCGCTA
